>Addgene plasmid #246257 | pCAGGS-USP6NL | addgene full sequence | sequence record 488603 | Addgene NGS Result
GTGCCACCTGGGTCGATCGACATTGATTATTGACTAGTTATTAATAGTAATCAATTACGGGGTCATTAGT
TCATAGCCCATATATGGAGTTCCGCGTTACATAACTTACGGTAAATGGCCCGCCTGGCTGACCGCCCAAC
GACCCCCGCCCATTGACGTCAATAATGACGTATGTTCCCATAGTAACGCCAATAGGGACTTTCCATTGAC
GTCAATGGGTGGAGTATTTACGGTAAACTGCCCACTTGGCAGTACATCAAGTGTATCATATGCCAAGTAC
GCCCCCTATTGACGTCAATGACGGTAAATGGCCCGCCTGGCATTATGCCCAGTACATGACCTTATGGGAC
TTTCCTACTTGGCAGTACATCTACGTATTAGTCATCGCTATTACCATGGTCGAGGTGAGCCCCACGTTCT
GCTTCACTCTCCCCATCTCCCCCCCCTCCCCACCCCCAATTTTGTATTTATTTATTTTTTAATTATTTTG
TGCAGCGATGGGGGCGGGGGGGGGGGGGGCGCGCGCCAGGCGGGGCGGGGCGGGGCGAGGGGCGGGGCGG
GGCGAGGCGGAGAGGTGCGGCGGCAGCCAATCAGAGCGGCGCGCTCCGAAAGTTTCCTTTTATGGCGAGG
CGGCGGCGGCGGCGGCCCTATAAAAAGCGAAGCGCGCGGCGGGCGGGAGTCGCTGCGCGCTGCCTTCGCC
CCGTGCCCCGCTCCGCCGCCGCCTCGCGCCGCCCGCCCCGGCTCTGACTGACCGCGTTACTCCCACAGGT
GAGCGGGCGGGACGGCCCTTCTCCTCCGGGCTGTAATTAGCGCTTGGTTTAATGACGGCTTGTTTCTTTT
CTGTGGCTGCGTGAAAGCCTTGAGGGGCTCCGGGAGGGCCCTTTGTGCGGGGGGAGCGGCTCGGGGGGTG
CGTGCGTGTGTGTGTGCGTGGGGAGCGCCGCGTGCGGCTCCGCGCTGCCCGGCGGCTGTGAGCGCTGCGG
GCGCGGCGCGGGGCTTTGTGCGCTCCGCAGTGTGCGCGAGGGGAGCGCGGCCGGGGGCGGTGCCCCGCGG
TGCGGGGGGGGCTGCGAGGGGAACAAAGGCTGCGTGCGGGGTGTGTGCGTGGGGGGGTGAGCAGGGGGTG
TGGGCGCGTCGGTCGGGCTGCAACCCCCCCTGCACCCCCCTCCCCGAGTTGCTGAGCACGGCCCGGCTTC
GGGTGCGGGGCTCCGTACGGGGCGTGGCGCGGGGCTCGCCGTGCCGGGCGGGGGGTGGCGGCAGGTGGGG
GTGCCGGGCGGGGCGGGGCCGCCTCGGGCCGGGGAGGGCTCGGGGGAGGGGCGCGGCGGCCCCCGGAGCG
CCGGCGGCTGTCGAGGCGCGGCGAGCCGCAGCCATTGCCTTTTATGGTAATCGTGCGAGAGGGCGCAGGG
ACTTCCTTTGTCCCAAATCTGTGCGGAGCCGAAATCTGGGAGGCGCCGCCGCACCCCCTCTAGCGGGCGC
GGGGCGAAGCGGTGCGGCGCCGGCAGGAAGGAAATGGGCGGGGAGGGCCTTCGTGCGTCGCCGCGCCGCC
GTCCCCTTCTCCCTCTCCAGCCTCGGGGCTGTCCGCGGGGGGACGGCTGCCTTCGGGGGGGACGGGGCAG
GGCGGGGTTCGGCTTCTGGCGTGTGACCGGCGGCTCTAGCTAGAGCCTCTGCTAACCATGTTCATGCCTT
CTTCTTTTTCCTACAGCTCCTGGGCAACGTGCTGGTTATTGTGCTGTCTCATCATTTTGGCAAAGAATTC
GCTAGCGCTACCGGTGCCACCATGAATTCGGACCAGGATGTAGCGCTCAAACTCGCTCAGGAACGAGCTG
AAATAGTTGCTAAATATGACAGAGGACGGGAAGGTGCAGAGATCGAGCCCTGGGAAGATGCTGATTATCT
TGTTTACAAAGTCACCGATAGATTTGGCTTTTTACATGAGGAGGAGCTCCCGTATCCTAACGCAGCCGCG
GACCGGCAAAAGCAACTGGAAATCGAAAGGACTTCCAAGTGGCTGAAAATGCTGAAGAGATGGGAGAGAT
ACAAGAACACTGAGAAGTTCCATCGACGAATTTACAAAGGAATTCCACTCCAGCTCCGAGGTGAAGTCTG
GGCCCTTCTTCTTGAGATCCCTAAAATGAAAGAAGAAACAAGAGACCTCTATAGTAAATTAAAGCACAGA
GCACGGGGTTGTTCGCCTGATATCAGACAAATAGACCTTGACGTGAACCGCACATTCAGGGACCATATCA
TGTTTAGAGACAGATATGGTGTCAAGCAGCAATCCTTGTTCCACGTTCTTGCTGCCTACTCCATCTACAA
TACGGAGGTCGGGTACTGTCAAGGGATGAGTCAGATCACAGCTCTGCTCCTGATGTACATGAATGAGGAG
GACGCCTTCTGGGCCCTGGTCAAGCTCTTCTCAGGCCCCAAGCACGCCATGCATGGTTTTTTTGTCCAAG
GTTTCCCTAAACTCTTGAGATTTCAAGAACATCATGAGAAAATTCTGAACAAATTTTTGTCCAAACTAAA
GCAGCACTTGGATTCTCAAGAAATCTATACAAGTTTTTACACAATGAAGTGGTTTTTTCAGTGTTTCCTT
GACCGAACTCCCTTCAGGCTGAACCTCCGGATCTGGGACATCTACATCTTTGAGGGAGAGCGAATTCTCA
CTGCTATGTCTTATACAATCTTGAAGCTACACAGAAAGCATCTAATGAAGTTGTCTATGGAAGAACTTGT
AGAATTTCTTCAGGAGACTCTCGCCAAGGACTTTTTCTTCGAGGATGATTTCGTAATAGAGCAACTGCAG
GTCTCTATGACAGAGTTAAAGCGGGCCAAGTTAGATCTCCCAGAACCTGGTAAGGAGGATGAATACCCAA
GGAAACCCCTGGGGCAGCTCCCACCTGAGTATACCAATCACTTGAGCAATGGACAAAGAAGTGTTGGCAG
GCCCAGCCCCAAAATAAGCAGCAGGAGAGAAGATGGGTCGCCTCACAAGGCACATGAGCACTCTCCTGCC
CATCACAGCAGAAATGGCACCCCAGAAAGAGTCGGGCAGTCAAGACGCAAGTCTGTGGATGAGGGTAGTA
AAAATCTGAAGCAGGAGGCAGATTTTCAGAGAAAACCTTCATCGGGCACACAGGACAACTCCAAGCATTA
TAATCATGCAACTGCTAACCAAAATAGCAATGCACTTTCCAACATCAGGAAGGAGTTCGTGCCCAAATGG
AGGAAGCCATCGGAGGCCTCAGCTATCGAAAGAACTGCTAAATACGCCATTGAAGGCAGAAGTCACTCAG
TGTTTCCCGCTCTCTCTGTCGCAGTCCCAAGTTCTGCTGAGACCCGATTGTCAAACTCAAGGCAAAAGAT
GAAGGCTTTTGATGGTGGTGAGGGGAACCGGGGTTCTAATGCTTCCCAGTATGACAACGTACCTGGGAGT
GAGAGCGAGCCTGGAGCGTCTGCAGAGGAGGGACCGGAGCGGACTCACCCTCACAGTCCAAGGAAGCACT
CTGAGCCAAGTCCCAGTCCATCAAAAGTACCCAACAAGTTTACCTTTAAAGTGCAGCCTCCCAGCCATGT
ACGATACCCATCCCAGCCAGCAGGGGAGGATCACAGAGCTGCATATCCACCCTCCTACAGCAACCCGCCT
GTCTACCATGGAAATTCTCCAAAACACATCCCTACGGCCCACAGTGGCTTTGCGTCCACACAGATCAGCC
CGGGGCTTCAAGTGAACCCTTCCAGGAGACCTTACGGTTCCTCTCTTTCAGGTGACACTTCTCCAGAGAA
GTCCTACGGCCGCCTAACTCCTGTTCTTCCCTCTAGTCGAATTGAAGTCCTTCCCATAGACATTGGTGCC
AGGGGATACGGCAGTTCAGGGTCACCAAAGAGCGGAAAGTTCATCCTTCCCCCGGTGGACTATTTGCCTG
AGAACAGAAAATGGTCAGAATTTAGTTACACATACAGACCTGAGGTGCATGGTCAGTCATGGACTCAGGA
TGCTACCCGTAGCCACTTAAGCAATTTACCAAAATACACAGCCTTTCCGCACATACCTCTTCAGGACCAC
GGCCTTCCAGAAGTGTCTGTAGACAGTCCAGTGAGGTATAAGACTTCACCAGCTGTGGAAGAGGCCAGTC
CTCCTGGGTATCCATACGCAGGGCCCACACCTTCAGCACATCACTACAGAAATCGAGAGGGCCTGTCTGT
TCAGGAATCAGTGTTGCTATGAGCGGCCGCGACTCTAGAGTCGACGGATCTTTTTCCCTCTGCCAAAAAT
TATGGGGACATCATGAAGCCCCTTGAGCATCTGACTTCTGGCTAATAAAGGAAATTTATTTTCATTGCAA
TAGTGTGTTGGAATTTTTTGTGTCTCTCACTCGGAAGGACATATGGGAGGGCAAATCATTTAAAACATCA
GAATGAGTATTTGGTTTAGAGTTTGGCAACATATGCCCATATGCTGGCTGCCATGAACAAAGGTTGGCTA
TAAAGAGGTCATCAGTATATGAAACAGCCCCCTGCTGTCCATTCCTTATTCCATAGAAAAGCCTTGACTT
GAGGTTAGATTTTTTTTATATTTTGTTTTGTGTTATTTTTTTCTTTAACATCCCTAAAATTTTCCTTACA
TGTTTTACTAGCCAGATTTTTCCTCCTCTCCTGACTACTCCCAGTCATAGCTGTCCCTCTTCTCTTATGG
AGATCCCTCGACCTGCAGCCCAAGCTTGGCGTAATCATGGTCATAGCTGTTTCCTGTGTGAAATTGTTAT
CCGCTCACAATTCCACACAACATACGAGCCGGAAGCATAAAGTGTAAAGCCTGGGGTGCCTAATGAGTGA
GCTAACTCACATTAATTGCGTTGCGCTCACTGCCCGCTTTCCAGTCGGGAAACCTGTCGTGCCAGCGGAT
CCGCATCTCAATTAGTCAGCAACCATAGTCCCGCCCCTAACTCCGCCCATCCCGCCCCTAACTCCGCCCA
GTTCCGCCCATTCTCCGCCCCATGGCTGACTAATTTTTTTTATTTATGCAGAGGCCGAGGCCGCCTCGGC
CTCTGAGCTATTCCAGAAGTAGTGAGGAGGCTTTTTTGGAGGCCTAGGCTTTTGCAAAAAGCTAACTTGT
TTATTGCAGCTTATAATGGTTACAAATAAAGCAATAGCATCACAAATTTCACAAATAAAGCATTTTTTTC
ACTGCATTCTAGTTGTGGTTTGTCCAAACTCATCAATGTATCTTATCATGTCTGGATCCGCTGCATTAAT
GAATCGGCCAACGCGCGGGGAGAGGCGGTTTGCGTATTGGGCGCTCTTCCGCTTCCTCGCTCACTGACTC
GCTGCGCTCGGTCGTTCGGCTGCGGCGAGCGGTATCAGCTCACTCAAAGGCGGTAATACGGTTATCCACA
GAATCAGGGGATAACGCAGGAAAGAACATGTGAGCAAAAGGCCAGCAAAAGGCCAGGAACCGTAAAAAGG
CCGCGTTGCTGGCGTTTTTCCATAGGCTCCGCCCCCCTGACGAGCATCACAAAAATCGACGCTCAAGTCA
GAGGTGGCGAAACCCGACAGGACTATAAAGATACCAGGCGTTTCCCCCTGGAAGCTCCCTCGTGCGCTCT
CCTGTTCCGACCCTGCCGCTTACCGGATACCTGTCCGCCTTTCTCCCTTCGGGAAGCGTGGCGCTTTCTC
ATAGCTCACGCTGTAGGTATCTCAGTTCGGTGTAGGTCGTTCGCTCCAAGCTGGGCTGTGTGCACGAACC
CCCCGTTCAGCCCGACCGCTGCGCCTTATCCGGTAACTATCGTCTTGAGTCCAACCCGGTAAGACACGAC
TTATCGCCACTGGCAGCAGCCACTGGTAACAGGATTAGCAGAGCGAGGTATGTAGGCGGTGCTACAGAGT
TCTTGAAGTGGTGGCCTAACTACGGCTACACTAGAAGAACAGTATTTGGTATCTGCGCTCTGCTGAAGCC
AGTTACCTTCGGAAAAAGAGTTGGTAGCTCTTGATCCGGCAAACAAACCACCGCTGGTAGCGGTGGTTTT
TTTGTTTGCAAGCAGCAGATTACGCGCAGAAAAAAAGGATCTCAAGAAGATCCTTTGATCTTTTCTACGG
GGTCTGACGCTCAGTGGAACGAAAACTCACGTTAAGGGATTTTGGTCATGAGATTATCAAAAAGGATCTT
CACCTAGATCCTTTTAAATTAAAAATGAAGTTTTAAATCAATCTAAAGTATATATGAGTAAACTTGGTCT
GACAGTTACCAATGCTTAATCAGTGAGGCACCTATCTCAGCGATCTGTCTATTTCGTTCATCCATAGTTG
CCTGACTCCCCGTCGTGTAGATAACTACGATACGGGAGGGCTTACCATCTGGCCCCAGTGCTGCAATGAT
ACCGCGAGACCCACGCTCACCGGCTCCAGATTTATCAGCAATAAACCAGCCAGCCGGAAGGGCCGAGCGC
AGAAGTGGTCCTGCAACTTTATCCGCCTCCATCCAGTCTATTAATTGTTGCCGGGAAGCTAGAGTAAGTA
GTTCGCCAGTTAATAGTTTGCGCAACGTTGTTGCCATTGCTACAGGCATCGTGGTGTCACGCTCGTCGTT
TGGTATGGCTTCATTCAGCTCCGGTTCCCAACGATCAAGGCGAGTTACATGATCCCCCATGTTGTGCAAA
AAAGCGGTTAGCTCCTTCGGTCCTCCGATCGTTGTCAGAAGTAAGTTGGCCGCAGTGTTATCACTCATGG
TTATGGCAGCACTGCATAATTCTCTTACTGTCATGCCATCCGTAAGATGCTTTTCTGTGACTGGTGAGTA
CTCAACCAAGTCATTCTGAGAATAGTGTATGCGGCGACCGAGTTGCTCTTGCCCGGCGTCAATACGGGAT
AATACCGCGCCACATAGCAGAACTTTAAAAGTGCTCATCATTGGAAAACGTTCTTCGGGGCGAAAACTCT
CAAGGATCTTACCGCTGTTGAGATCCAGTTCGATGTAACCCACTCGTGCACCCAACTGATCTTCAGCATC
TTTTACTTTCACCAGCGTTTCTGGGTGAGCAAAAACAGGAAGGCAAAATGCCGCAAAAAAGGGAATAAGG
GCGACACGGAAATGTTGAATACTCATACTCTTCCTTTTTCAATATTATTGAAGCATTTATCAGGGTTATT
GTCTCATGAGCGGATACATATTTGAATGTATTTAGAAAAATAAACAAATAGGGGTTCCGCGCACATTTCC
CCGAAAA
Features (pLannotate 1.2.2; 17 found; start..end, strand, type, name):
     19..398     +  enhancer       CMV enhancer: human cytomegalovirus immediate early enhancer
    400..675     +  promoter       chicken β-actin promoter: No description available
    676..1696    +  intron         chimeric intron: chimera between introns from chicken β-actin and rabbit β-globin
   1694..1750    +  CDS            HBB (fragment): HBB_LEPEU - Experimental evidence at protein level: Swiss-Prot protein existence level 1. Involved in oxygen transport from the lung to the various peripheral tissues. From Lepus europaeus (European hare).
   1772..4219    +  CDS            Usp6nl: US6NL_MOUSE - Also known as Kiaa0019. Experimental evidence at protein level: Swiss-Prot protein existence level 1. Acts as a GTPase-activating protein for RAB5A and RAB43. Involved in receptor trafficking. In complex with EPS8 inhibits internalization of EGFR. Involved in retrograde transport from the endocytic pathway to the Golgi apparatus. Involved in the transport of Shiga toxin from early and recycling endosomes to the trans-Golgi network. Required for structural integrity of the Golgi complex (By similarity). From Mus musculus (Mouse).
   4314..4369    +  polyA_signal   β-globin poly(A) signal: rabbit β-globin polyadenylation signal (Gil and Proudfoot, 1987)
   4754..4770    -  protein_bind   lac operator: The lac repressor binds to the lac operator to inhibit transcription in E. coli. This inhibition can be relieved by adding lactose or isopropyl-β-D-thiogalactopyranoside (IPTG). lac repressor encoded by lacI
   4778..4808    -  promoter       lac promoter: promoter for the E. coli lac operon
   4823..4844    -  protein_bind   CAP binding site: CAP binding activates transcription in the presence of cAMP. E. coli catabolite activator protein
   4857..4896    -  CDS            lacI (fragment): lac repressor; lacI; The lac repressor binds to the lac operator to inhibit transcription in E. coli. This inhibition can be relieved by adding lactose or isopropyl-β-D-thiogalactopyranoside (IPTG).
   4903..4925    +  promoter       SV40 promoter (fragment): SV40 enhancer and early promoter
   4949..5084    +  rep_origin     SV40 ori: SV40 origin of replication
   5104..5238    +  polyA_signal   SV40 poly(A) signal: SV40 polyadenylation signal
   5240..5294    -  CDS            lacI (fragment): lac repressor; lacI; The lac repressor binds to the lac operator to inhibit transcription in E. coli. This inhibition can be relieved by adding lactose or isopropyl-β-D-thiogalactopyranoside (IPTG).
   5477..6065    -  rep_origin     ori: high-copy-number ColE1/pMB1/pBR322/pUC origin of replication
   6236..7096    -  CDS            AmpR: β-lactamase; bla; confers resistance to ampicillin, carbenicillin, and related antibiotics
   7097..7201    -  promoter       AmpR promoter: bla
