[The description below was written by a language model from this plasmid's Addgene catalogue record and pLannotate feature annotations shown in this document.]
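Description:
pCAGGS-USP6NL is a mammalian expression plasmid built on the pCAGGS backbone that carries the rat Usp6nl coding sequence (also known as RN-Tre or KIAA0019), a GTPase-activating protein for Rab5. The sequenced construct is 7,217 nt. It is maintained in E. coli as a high-copy plasmid through a ColE1/pUC-type origin and selected with ampicillin via the β-lactamase gene and its native promoter.

Expression is driven by the composite CAG promoter, annotated here as the human cytomegalovirus immediate-early enhancer, the chicken β-actin promoter, and a chimeric chicken β-actin/rabbit β-globin intron. This arrangement gives strong, broadly active transcription in mammalian cells. A short β-globin-derived fragment follows the intron, which is typical of residual exon sequence in pCAGGS. The 2,448 bp Usp6nl open reading frame comes next and is terminated by the rabbit β-globin polyadenylation signal. The automated annotation matched the insert to the mouse protein entry, whereas the catalogue lists the species as rat. No epitope tag, fluorescent reporter or mammalian selection marker is annotated, so the protein appears to be expressed untagged. The backbone also retains an SV40 origin of replication, which can support episomal amplification in cells expressing large T antigen. An SV40 poly(A) signal and remnants of lac regulatory sequences are present as well but have no evident role in the cassette.

The stated purpose is simply "Rab5 GAP": overexpressing USP6NL accelerates GTP hydrolysis on Rab5 and so lowers its activity. The associated publication concerns Rab GTPase signalling in AMPA receptor trafficking and dendritic spine enlargement during long-term potentiation. The record does not detail how the plasmid was used in that study.
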