Addgene plasmid #246257: pCAGGS-USP6NL
Purpose: Rab5 GAP
Depositing lab: Ryohei Yasuda. Depositing organization: Max Planck Florida Institute. Publication: Rab10 inactivation promotes AMPAR trafficking and spine enlargement during long-term potentiation. Wang J, Nishiyama J, Parra-Bueno P, Okaz E, Oz G, Liu X, Watabe T, Suponitsky-Kroyter I, McGraw TE, Szatmari EM, Yasuda R. Elife. 2025 Sep 23;13:RP103879. doi: 10.7554/eLife.103879. PubMed 40986440.
Backbone
  Vector backbone: pCAGGS
  Backbone size w/o insert (bp): 4770
  Vector type: Mammalian Expression
Growth in bacteria
  Bacterial resistance: Ampicillin, 100 μg/mL
  Growth temperature: 37°C
  Growth strain: DH5alpha
  Copy number: High Copy
Gene/Insert
  Gene/Insert name: Usp6nl (alt names: KIAA0019; RN-Tre)
  Species: R. norvegicus (rat)
  Insert size (bp): 2448
  Entrez Gene: Usp6nl
  Promoter: CAG
  Cloning method: Restriction Enzyme; 5′ cloning site Unknown (unknown if destroyed)
Terms and licenses: Academic/Nonprofit Terms; Industry Terms: Not Available to Industry
How to cite: pCAGGS-USP6NL was a gift from Ryohei Yasuda (Addgene plasmid # 246257 ; http://n2t.net/addgene:246257 ; RRID:Addgene_246257)
